Addgene plasmid #179461: pJFRC7-JEDI-2P
Purpose: Genetically encoded voltage indicator (GEVI) JEDI-2P under the promoter hsp70 for Drosophila (insect) expression
Depositing lab: Francois St-Pierre. Depositing organization: Baylor College of Medicine. Publication: Sustained deep-tissue voltage recording using a fast indicator evolved for two-photon microscopy. Liu Z, Lu X, Villette V, Gou Y, Colbert KL, Lai S, Guan S, Land MA, Lee J, Assefa T, Zollinger DR, Korympidou MM, Vlasits AL, Pang MM, Su S, Cai C, Froudarakis E, Zhou N, Patel SS, Smith CL, Ayon A, Bizouard P, Bradley J, Franke K, Clandinin TR, Giovannucci A, Tolias AS, Reimer J, Dieudonne S, St-Pierre F. Cell. 2022 Aug 16. pii: S0092-8674(22)00916-3. doi: 10.1016/j.cell.2022.07.013. PubMed 35985322.
Backbone
  Vector backbone: pJFRC7
  Backbone size w/o insert (bp): 8149
  Total vector size (bp): 9436
  Vector type: Insect Expression
Growth in bacteria
  Bacterial resistance: Ampicillin, 100 μg/mL
  Growth temperature: 37°C
  Growth strain: DH5alpha
  Copy number: Unknown
Gene/Insert
  Gene/Insert name: JEDI-2P (alt name: JEDI2P)
  Species: Synthetic
  Insert size (bp): 1287
  Promoter: hsp70
  Cloning method: Restriction Enzyme; 5′ cloning site XhoI (not destroyed); 3′ cloning site XbaI (not destroyed)
  Sequencing primers: 5′ GAGCGCCGGAGTATAAATAGAG; 3′ CCATTCATCAGTTCCATAGG
Terms and licenses: Academic/Nonprofit Terms; Industry Terms: Not Available to Industry
How to cite: pJFRC7-JEDI-2P was a gift from Francois St-Pierre (Addgene plasmid # 179461 ; http://n2t.net/addgene:179461 ; RRID:Addgene_179461)
