[The description below was written by a language model from this plasmid's Addgene catalogue record and pLannotate feature annotations shown in this document.]
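Description:
pJFRC7-JEDI-2P is a Drosophila (insect) expression and transgenesis plasmid of about 9.4 kb, built on the pJFRC7 backbone, that carries the synthetic genetically encoded voltage indicator JEDI-2P. It is maintained in E. coli through a high-copy ColE1/pUC-type origin and selected with ampicillin via the β-lactamase gene and its native promoter. For the fly, the backbone supplies a φC31 integrase attB site, which allows site-specific insertion into genomic attP landing sites, and a mini-white gene (a shortened white allele lacking part of its first intron) that serves as an eye-colour marker for identifying transformants.

The roughly 1.3 kb JEDI-2P insert sits between retained XhoI and XbaI sites. Although the catalogue lists the promoter simply as hsp70, the feature table shows that the Drosophila hsp70Bb promoter lies downstream of four blocks of 5X UAS, giving twenty Gal4-binding sites in total. This arrangement implies Gal4-dependent expression through the binary GAL4/UAS system rather than plain heat-shock control. A modified myosin heavy chain intron follows the promoter, a standard way of boosting transcript processing and expression. Within the insert, the annotation software recognises only a GFP-derived segment, labelled cEGFP, which presumably corresponds to the indicator's fluorescent reporter domain; the rest of the coding sequence is unannotated. Downstream, SV40-derived sequence containing the small t intron, early-region fragments and the SV40 polyadenylation signal forms the 3′ UTR and terminator. These annotated T-antigen and NLS fragments are remnants of that region rather than expressed parts.

The construct is intended for generating transgenic flies in which chosen Gal4 driver lines direct JEDI-2P to defined cells for optical recording of membrane voltage. The indicator was developed for two-photon microscopy.
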