Features (pLannotate 1.2.2; 21 found; start..end, strand, type, name):
   3072..3227    +  CDS            YPB1_ECOLX (fragment): Protein predicted: Swiss-Prot protein existence level 4. From Escherichia coli.
   3309..3330    -  misc_feature   MCS (fragment): pUC18/19 multiple cloning site
   3329..3423    +  protein_bind   5X UAS: five tandem copies of the "ScaI site" 17-mer CGGAGTACTGTCCTCCG, an upstream activating sequence (UAS) that efficiently binds yeast Gal4 (Webster et al., 1988; Pfeiffer et al., 2010) GAL4
   3457..3551    +  protein_bind   5X UAS: five tandem copies of the "ScaI site" 17-mer CGGAGTACTGTCCTCCG, an upstream activating sequence (UAS) that efficiently binds yeast Gal4 (Webster et al., 1988; Pfeiffer et al., 2010) GAL4
   3585..3679    +  protein_bind   5X UAS: five tandem copies of the "ScaI site" 17-mer CGGAGTACTGTCCTCCG, an upstream activating sequence (UAS) that efficiently binds yeast Gal4 (Webster et al., 1988; Pfeiffer et al., 2010) GAL4
   3698..3714    -  misc_feature   MCS (fragment): pUC18/19 multiple cloning site
   3713..3807    +  protein_bind   5X UAS: five tandem copies of the "ScaI site" 17-mer CGGAGTACTGTCCTCCG, an upstream activating sequence (UAS) that efficiently binds yeast Gal4 (Webster et al., 1988; Pfeiffer et al., 2010) GAL4
   3832..4070    +  promoter       hsp70 promoter: Drosophila melanogaster hsp70Bb promoter
   4085..4151    +  intron         Mhc intron: modified Drosophila myosin heavy chain intron 16 (Pfeiffer et al., 2010)
   4625..5344    +  CDS            cEGFP: cEGFP is a basic (constitutively fluorescent) green fluorescent protein published in 2008, derived from Aequorea victoria.
   5466..5540    +  CDS            small t antigen (fragment): SV40 (simian virus 40) small t antigen
   5542..5607    +  intron         small t intron: SV40 (simian virus 40) small t antigen intron
   5737..5757    +  CDS            SV40 NLS: nuclear localization signal of SV40 (simian virus 40) large T antigen
   5764..5898    +  CDS            LT_POVHA (fragment): Protein inferred from homology: Swiss-Prot protein existence level 3. Isoform large T antigen is a key early protein essential for both driving viral replication and inducing cellular transformation. Plays a role in viral genome replication by driving entry of quiescent cells into the cell cycle and by autoregulating the synthesis of viral early mRNA. Displays highly oncogenic activities by corrupting the host cellular checkpoint mechanisms that guard cell division and the transcription, replication, and repair of DNA. Participates in the modulation of cellular gene expression preceeding viral
   5923..6006    +  CDS            large T antigen (fragment): large T antigen from SV40 (simian virus 40)
   6029..6163    +  polyA_signal   SV40 poly(A) signal: SV40 polyadenylation signal
   6290..6394    +  promoter       AmpR promoter: bla
   6395..7255    +  CDS            AmpR: β-lactamase; bla; confers resistance to ampicillin, carbenicillin, and related antibiotics
   7426..8014    +  rep_origin     ori: high-copy-number ColE1/pMB1/pBR322/pUC origin of replication
   8101..8170    +  protein_bind   attB: attB site for the φC31 integrase (Groth et al., 2000) phage φC31 integrase
   8386..3067    +  gene           mini-white (across the origin): white; This modified version of the white gene lacks part of the first intron.
>Addgene plasmid #179461 | pJFRC7-JEDI-2P | addgene full sequence | sequence record 353697 | Addgene NGS Result
TTCAGGGAGCGGCCAACTAGCCGAGAACCTCACCTATGCCTGGCACAATATGGACATCTTTGGGGCGGTC
AATCAGCCGGGCTCCGGATGGCGGCAGCTGGTCAACCGGACACGCGGACTATTCTGCAACGAGCGACACA
TACCGGCGCCCAGGAAACATTTGCTCAAGAACGGTGAGTTTCTATTCGCAGTCGGCTGATCTGTGTGAAA
TCTTAATAAAGGGTCCAATTACCAATTTGAAACTCAGTTTGCGGCGTGGCCTATCCGGGCGAACTTTTGG
CCGTGATGGGCAGTTCCGGTGCCGGAAAGACGACCCTGCTGAATGCCCTTGCCTTTCGATCGCCGCAGGG
CATCCAAGTATCGCCATCCGGGATGCGACTGCTCAATGGCCAACCTGTGGACGCCAAGGAGATGCAGGCC
AGGTGCGCCTATGTCCAGCAGGATGACCTCTTTATCGGCTCCCTAACGGCCAGGGAACACCTGATTTTCC
AAGCCATGGTGCGGATGCCACGACATCTGACCTATCGGCAGCGAGTGGCCCGCGTGGATCAGGTGATCCA
GGAGCTTTCGCTCAGCAAATGTCAGCACACGATCATCGGTGTGCCCGGCAGGGTGAAAGGTCTGTCCGGC
GGAGAAAGGAAGCGTCTGGCATTCGCCTCCGAGGCTCTAACCGATCCGCCGCTTCTGATCTGCGATGAGC
CCACCTCCGGACTGGACTCCTTTACCGCCCACAGCGTCGTCCAGGTGCTGAAGAAGCTGTCGCAGAAGGG
CAAGACCGTCATCCTGACCATTCATCAGCCGTCTTCCGAGCTGTTTGAGCTCTTTGACAAGATCCTTCTG
ATGGCCGAGGGCAGGGTAGCTTTCTTGGGCACTCCCAGCGAAGCCGTCGACTTCTTTTCCTAGTGAGTTC
GATGTGTTTATTAAGGGTATCTAGTATTACATAACATCTCAACTCCTATCCAGCGTGGGTGCCCAGTGTC
CTACCAACTACAATCCGGCGGACTTTTACGTACAGGTGTTGGCCGTTGTGCCCGGACGGGAGATCGAGTC
CCGTGATCGGATCGCCAAGATATGCGACAATTTTGCCATTAGCAAAGTAGCCCGGGATATGGAGCAGTTG
TTGGCCACCAAAAATCTGGAGAAGCCACTGGAGCAGCCGGAGAATGGGTACACCTACAAGGCCACCTGGT
TCATGCAGTTCCGGGCGGTCCTGTGGCGATCCTGGCTGTCGGTGCTCAAGGAACCACTCCTCGTAAAAGT
GCGACTTATTCAGACAACGGTGAGTGGTTCCAGTGGAAACAAATGATATAACGCTTACAATTCTTGGAAA
CAAATTCGCTAGATTTTAGATAGAATTGCCTGATTCCACACCCTTCTTAGTTTTTTTCAATGAGATGTAT
AGTTTATAGTTTTGCAGAAGATAAATAAATTTCATTTAACTCGCGAATATTAATGAGATGCGAGTAACAT
TTTAATTTGCAGATGGTTGCCATCTTGATTGGCCTCATCTTTTTGGGCCAACAACTCACGCAAGTGGGTG
TGATGAATATCAACGGAGCCATCTTCCTCTTCCTGACCAACATGACCTTTCAAAACGTCTTTGCCACGAT
AAATGTAAGTCATGTTTAGAATACATTTGCATTTCAATAATTTACTAACTTTCTAATGAATCGATTCGAT
TTAGGTGTTCACCTCAGAGCTGCCAGTTTTTATGAGGGAGGCCCGAAGTCGACTTTATCGCTGTGACACA
TACTTTCTGGGCAAAACGATTGCCGAATTGCCGCTTTTTCTCACAGTGCCACTGGTCTTCACGGCGATTG
CCTATCCGATGATCGGACTGCGGGCCGGAGTGCTGCACTTCTTCAACTGCCTGGCGCTGGTCACTCTGGT
GGCCAATGTGTCAACGTCCTTCGGATATCTAATATCCTGCGCCAGCTCCTCGACCTCGATGGCGCTGTCT
GTGGGTCCGCCGGTTATCATACCATTCCTGCTCTTTGGCGGCTTCTTCTTGAACTCGGGCTCGGTGCCAG
TATACCTCAAATGGTTGTCGTACCTCTCATGGTTCCGTTACGCCAACGAGGGTCTGCTGATTAACCAATG
GGCGGACGTGGAGCCGGGCGAAATTAGCTGCACATCGTCGAACACCACGTGCCCCAGTTCGGGCAAGGTC
ATCCTGGAGACGCTTAACTTCTCCGCCGCCGATCTGCCGCTGGACTACGTGGGTCTGGCCATTCTCATCG
TGAGCTTCCGGGTGCTCGCATATCTGGCTCTAAGACTTCGGGCCCGACGCAAGGAGTAGCCGACATATAT
CCGAAATAACTGCTTGTTTTTTTTTTTTACCATTATTACCATCGTGTTTACTGTTTATTGCCCCCTCAAA
AAGCTAATGTAATTATATTTGTGCCAATAAAAACAAGATATGACCTATAGAATACAAGTATTTCCCCTTC
GAACATCCCCACAAGTAGACTTTGGATTTGTCTTCTAACCAAAAGACTTACACACCTGCATACCTTACAT
CAAAAACTCGTTTATCGCTACATAAAACACCGGGATATATTTTTTATATACATACTTTTCAAATCGCGCG
CCCTCTTCATAATTCACCTCCACCACACCACGTTTCGTAGTTGCTCTTTCGCTGTCTCCCACCCGCTCTC
CGCAACACATTCACCTTTTGTTCGACGACCTTGGAGCGACTGTCGTTAGTTCCGCGCGATTCGGTTCGCT
CAAATGGTTCCGAGTGGTTCATTTCGTCTCAATAGAAATTAGTAATAAATATTTGTATGTACAATTTATT
TGCTCCAATATATTTGTATATATTTCCCTCACAGCTATATTTATTCTAATTTAATATTATGACTTTTTAA
GGTAATTTTTTGTGACCTGTTCGGAGTGATTAGCGTTACAATTTGAACTGAAAGTGACATCCAGTGTTTG
TTCCTTGTGTAGATGCATCTCAAAAAAATGGTGGGCATAATAGTGTTGTTTATATATATCAAAAATAACA
ACTATAATAATAAGAATACATTTAATTTAGAAAATGCTTGGATTTCACTGGAACTAGGGCGCGCCTCCGG
AACATAATGGTGCAGGGCGCTGACTTCCGCGTTTCCAGACTTTACGAAACACGGAAACCGAAGACCATTC
ATGTTGTTGCTCAGGTCGCAGACGTTTTGCAGCAGCAGTCGCTTCACGTTCGCTCGCGTATCGGTGATTC
ATTCTGCTAACCAGTAAGGCAACCCCGCCAGCCTAGCCGGGTCCTCAACGACAGGAGCACGATCATGCGC
ACCCGTGGCCAGGGCCGCAAGCTTGCATGCCTGCAGGTCGGAGTACTGTCCTCCGAGCGGAGTACTGTCC
TCCGAGCGGAGTACTGTCCTCCGAGCGGAGTACTGTCCTCCGAGCGGAGTACTGTCCTCCGAGCGGAGAC
TCTAGCCCTAGGGCATGCCTGCAGGTCGGAGTACTGTCCTCCGAGCGGAGTACTGTCCTCCGAGCGGAGT
ACTGTCCTCCGAGCGGAGTACTGTCCTCCGAGCGGAGTACTGTCCTCCGAGCGGAGACTCTAGCGCTAGC
GCATGCCTGCAGGTCGGAGTACTGTCCTCCGAGCGGAGTACTGTCCTCCGAGCGGAGTACTGTCCTCCGA
GCGGAGTACTGTCCTCCGAGCGGAGTACTGTCCTCCGAGCGGAGACTCTAGCACTAGTGCATGCCTGCAG
GTCGGAGTACTGTCCTCCGAGCGGAGTACTGTCCTCCGAGCGGAGTACTGTCCTCCGAGCGGAGTACTGT
CCTCCGAGCGGAGTACTGTCCTCCGAGCGGAGACTCTAGCGACGTCGAGCGCCGGAGTATAAATAGAGGC
GCTTCGTCTACGGAGCGACAATTCAATTCAAACAAGCAAAGTGAACACGTCGCTAAGCGAAAGCTAAGCA
AATAAACAAGCGCAGCTGAACAAGCTAAACAATCTGCAGTAAAGTGCAAGTTAAAGTGAATCAATTAAAA
GTAACCAGCAACCAAGTAAATCAACTGCAACTACTGAAATCTGCCAAGAAGTAATTATTGAATACAAGAA
GAGAACTCTGAATAGATCTAAAAGGTAGGTTCAACCACTGATGCCTAGGCACACCGAAACGACTAACCCT
AATTCTTATCCTTTACTTCAGGCGGCCGCGGCTCGAGCAAAATGGAGACGACTGTGAGGTATGAACAGGG
GTCAGAGCTCACTAAAACTTCGAGCTCTCCAACAGCAGATGAGCCCACGATAAAGATTGATGATGGTCGT
GATGAGGGTAATGAACAAGACAGCTGTTCCAATACCATTAGGAGAAAAATTTCCCCGTTTGTGATGTCAT
TTGGATTCAGAGTATTTGGAGTTGTGCTTATCATTGTAGACATCATAGTGGTGATTGTGGATCTGGCCAT
CAGTGAGAAGAAAAGAGGCATTAGAGAGATTCTTGAAGGTGTTTCCCTGGCTATAGCACTCTTCTTCCTT
GTTGATGTTCTCATGAGAGTGTTTGTTGAAGGCTTCAAGAACTATTTCCGGTCCAAACTGGTTACTTTGG
ATGCAGTCATAGTAGTGGGCACTCTGCTAATTAATATGACCTACTCCTTCTCTGACCTTGCTGCCTTTAA
CAGCGAGAACGTGTATATTACCGCGGATAAACAGAAAAACGGCATTAAAGCGAACTTTACCGTGCGCCAT
AACGTGGAAGATGGCAGCGTGCAGCTGGCGGATCATTATCAGCAGAACACCCCGATTGGCGATGGCCCGG
TGCTGCTGCCGGATAACCATTATCTGAGCCACCAGACCGTGCTGAGCAAAGATCCGAACGAAAAACGCGA
TCACATGGTGCTGCTGGAATTTGTGACCGCAGCGGGCATTACACACGGCATGGATGAACTGTATGGCGGC
ACCGGCGGCAGCGCGAGCCAGGGCGAAGAACTGTTTACCGGCGTGGTGCCGATTCTGGTGGAACTGGATG
GCGATGTGAACGGCCATAAATTTAGCGTGCGCGGCGAAGGCGAAGGCGATGCGACCATTGGCAAACTGAC
CCTGAAATTTATTTGCACCACCGGCAAACTACCGGTGCCGTGGCCGACCCTGGTGACCACCTTAACCTAT
GGCGTGCAGTGCTTTAGCCGCTATCCGGATCATATGAAACGCCATGATTTTTTTAAAAGCGCGATGCCGG
AAGGCTATGTGCAGGAACGCACCATTAGCTTTAAAGATGATGGCAAATATAAAACCCGCGCGGTGGTGAA
ATTTGAAGGCGATACCCTGGTGAACCGCATTGAACTGAAAGGCACCGATTTTAAAGAAGATGGCAACATT
CTGGGGCATAAACTGGAATATGATACAGATCAGATGCCGCACATGGTTACTCTTCTTCGAGTTCTGAAAA
TTGTTATCTTAATAAGAATATTTCGCCTGGCTTCACAGAAGAAACAACTTGAAGTGGTAACCTAATGATC
TAGAGGATCTTTGTGAAGGAACCTTACTTCTGTGGTGTGACATAATTGGACAAACTACCTACAGAGATTT
AAAGCTCTAAGGTAAATATAAAATTTTTAAGTGTATAATGTGTTAAACTACTGATTCTAATTGTTTGTGT
ATTTTAGATTCCAACCTATGGAACTGATGAATGGGAGCAGTGGTGGAATGCCTTTAATGAGGAAAACCTG
TTTTGCTCAGAAGAAATGCCATCTAGTGATGATGAGGCTACTGCTGACTCTCAACATTCTACTCCTCCAA
AAAAGAAGAGAAAGGTAGAAGACCCCAAGGACTTTCCTTCAGAATTGCTAAGTTTTTTGAGTCATGCTGT
GTTTAGTAATAGAACTCTTGCTTGCTTTGCTATTTACACCACAAAGGAAAAAGCTGCACTGCTATACAAG
AAAATTATGGAAAAATATTTGATGTATAGTGCCTTGACTAGAGATCATAATCAGCCATACCACATTTGTA
GAGGTTTTACTTGCTTTAAAAAACCTCCCACACCTCCCCCTGAACCTGAAACATAAAATGAATGCAATTG
TTGTTGTTAACTTGTTTATTGCAGCTTATAATGGTTACAAATAAAGCAATAGCATCACAAATTTCACAAA
TAAAGCATTTTTTTCACTGCATTCTAGTTGTGGTTTGTCCAAACTCATCAATGTATCTTATCATGTCTGG
ATCGATCTGGCCGGCCGTTTAAACGAATTCTTGAAGACGAAAGGGCCTCGTGATACGCCTATTTTTATAG
GTTAATGTCATGATAATAATGGTTTCTTAGACTCAGGTGGCACTTTTCGGGGAAATGTGCGCGGAACCCC
TATTTGTTTATTTTTCTAAATACATTCAAATATGTATCCGCTCATGAGACAATAACCCTGATAAATGCTT
CAATAATATTGAAAAAGGAAGAGTATGAGTATTCAACATTTCCGTGTCGCCCTTATTCCCTTTTTTGCGG
CATTTTGCCTTCCTGTTTTTGCTCACCCAGAAACGCTGGTGAAAGTAAAAGATGCTGAAGATCAGTTGGG
TGCACGAGTGGGTTACATCGAACTGGATCTCAACAGCGGTAAGATCCTTGAGAGTTTTCGCCCCGAAGAA
CGTTTTCCAATGATGAGCACTTTTAAAGTTCTGCTATGTGGCGCGGTATTATCCCGTATTGACGCCGGGC
AAGAGCAACTCGGTCGCCGCATACACTATTCTCAGAATGACTTGGTTGAGTACTCACCAGTCACAGAAAA
GCATCTTACGGATGGCATGACAGTAAGAGAATTATGCAGTGCTGCCATAACCATGAGTGATAACACTGCG
GCCAACTTACTTCTGACAACGATCGGAGGACCGAAGGAGCTAACCGCTTTTTTGCACAACATGGGGGATC
ATGTAACTCGCCTTGATCGTTGGGAACCGGAGCTGAATGAAGCCATACCAAACGACGAGCGTGACACCAC
GATGCCTGTAGCAATGGCAACAACGTTGCGCAAACTATTAACTGGCGAACTACTTACTCTAGCTTCCCGG
CAACAATTAATAGACTGGATGGAGGCGGATAAAGTTGCAGGACCACTTCTGCGCTCGGCCCTTCCGGCTG
GCTGGTTTATTGCTGATAAATCTGGAGCCGGTGAGCGTGGGTCTCGCGGTATCATTGCAGCACTGGGGCC
AGATGGTAAGCCCTCCCGTATCGTAGTTATCTACACGACGGGGAGTCAGGCAACTATGGATGAACGAAAT
AGACAGATCGCTGAGATAGGTGCCTCACTGATTAAGCATTGGTAACTGTCAGACCAAGTTTACTCATATA
TACTTTAGATTGATTTAAAACTTCATTTTTAATTTAAAAGGATCTAGGTGAAGATCCTTTTTGATAATCT
CATGACCAAAATCCCTTAACGTGAGTTTTCGTTCCACTGAGCGTCAGACCCCGTAGAAAAGATCAAAGGA
TCTTCTTGAGATCCTTTTTTTCTGCGCGTAATCTGCTGCTTGCAAACAAAAAAACCACCGCTACCAGCGG
TGGTTTGTTTGCCGGATCAAGAGCTACCAACTCTTTTTCCGAAGGTAACTGGCTTCAGCAGAGCGCAGAT
ACCAAATACTGTTCTTCTAGTGTAGCCGTAGTTAGGCCACCACTTCAAGAACTCTGTAGCACCGCCTACA
TACCTCGCTCTGCTAATCCTGTTACCAGTGGCTGCTGCCAGTGGCGATAAGTCGTGTCTTACCGGGTTGG
ACTCAAGACGATAGTTACCGGATAAGGCGCAGCGGTCGGGCTGAACGGGGGGTTCGTGCACACAGCCCAG
CTTGGAGCGAACGACCTACACCGAACTGAGATACCTACAGCGTGAGCTATGAGAAAGCGCCACGCTTCCC
GAAGGGAGAAAGGCGGACAGGTATCCGGTAAGCGGCAGGGTCGGAACAGGAGAGCGCACGAGGGAGCTTC
CAGGGGGAAACGCCTGGTATCTTTATAGTCCTGTCGGGTTTCGCCACCTCTGACTTGAGCGTCGATTTTT
GTGATGCTCGTCAGGGGGGCGGAGCCTATGGAAAAACGCCAGCAACGCGGCCTTTTTACGGTTCCTGGCC
TTTTGCTGGCCTTTTGCTCACATGTTACCGTCGACGATGTAGGTCACGGTCTCGAAGCCGCGGTGCGGGT
GCCAGGGCGTGCCCTTGGGCTCCCCGGGCGCGTACTCCACCTCACCCATCTGGTCCATCATGATGAACGG
GTCGAGGTGGCGGTAGTTGATCCCGGCGAACGCGCGGCGCACCGGGAAGCCCTCGCCCTCGAAACCGCTG
GGCGCGGTGGTCACGGTGAGCACGGGACGTGCGACGGCGTCGGCGGGTGCGGATACGCGGGGCAGCGTCA
GCGGGTTCTCGACGGTCACGGCGGGCATGTCGACAAGCCGAACATATGGGCGCGCCTAGTATGTATGTAA
GTTAATAAAACCCATTTTTGCGGAAAGTAGATAAAAAAAACATTTTTTTTTTTTACTGCACTGGATATCA
TTGAACTTATCTGATCAGTTTTAAATTTACTTCGATCCAAGGGTATTTGATGTACCAGGTTCTTTCGATT
ACCTCTCACTCAAAATGACATTCCACTCAAAGTCAGCGCTGTTTGCCTCCTTCTCTGTCCACAGAAATAT
CGCCGTCTCTTTCGCCGCTGCGTCCGCTATCTCTTTCGCCACCGTTTGTAGCGTTACGTAGCGTCAATGT
CCGCCTTCAGTTGCATTTTGTCAGCGGTTTCGTGACGAAGCTCCAAGCGGTTTACGCCATCAATTAAACA
CAAAGTGCTGTGCCAAAACTCCTCTCGCTTCTTATTTTTGTTTGTTTTTTGAGTGATTGGGGTGGTGATT
GGTTTTGGGTGGGTAAGCAGGGGAAAGTGTGAAAAATCCCGGCAATGGGCCAAGAGGATCAGGAGCTATT
AATTCGCGGAGGCAGCAAACACCCATCTGCCGAGCATCTGAACAATGTGAGTAGTACATGTGCATACATC
TTAAGTTCACTTGATCTATAGGAACTGCGATTGCAACATCAAATTGTCTGCGGCGTGAGAACTGCGACCC
ACAAAAATCCCAAACCGCAATTGCACAAACAAATAGTGACACGAAACAGATTATTCTGGTAGCTGTTCTC
GCTATATAAGACAATTTTTGAGATCATATCATGATCAAGACATCTAAAGGCATTCATTTTCGACTATATT
CTTTTTTACAAAAAATATAACAACCAGATATTTTAAGCTGATCCTAGATGCACAAAAAATAAATAAAAGT
ATAAACCTACTTCGTAGGATACTTCGGGGTACTTTTTGTTCGGGGTTAGATGAGCATAACGCTTGTAGTT
GATATTTGAGATCCCCTATCATTGCAGGGTGACAGCGGAGCGGCTTCGCAGAGCTGCATTAACCAGGGCT
TCGGGCAGGCCAAAAACTACGGCACGCTCCGGCCACCCAGTCCGCCGGAGGACTCCGG
